>Addgene plasmid #174608 | pMP71-mGFP-LLO-mPMEL | addgene full sequence | sequence record 344451 | Addgene NGS Result
TTGGGAGGGTCTCCTCAGATTGATTGACTGCCCACCTCGGGGGTCTTTCATTTGGAGGTTCCACCGAGAT
TTGGAGACCCCTGCCCAGGGACCACCGACCCCCCCGCCGGGAGGTAAGCTGGCCAGCGGTCGTTTCGTGT
CTGTCTCTGTCTTTGTGCGTGTTTGTGCCGGCATCTAATGTTTGCGCCTGCGTCTGTACTAGTTGGCTAA
CTAGATCTGTATCTGGCGGTCCCGCGGAAGAACTGACGAGTTCGTATTCCCGGCCGCAGCCCCTGGGAGA
CGTCCCAGCGGCCTCGGGGGCCCGTTTTGTGGCCCATTCTGTATCAGTTAACCTACCCGAGTCGGACTTT
TTGGAGCTCCGCCACTGTCCGAGGGGTACGTGGCTTTGTTGGGGGACGAGAGACAGAGACACTTCCCGCC
CCCGTCTGAATTTTTGCTTTCGGTTTTACGCCGAAACCGCGCCGCGCGTCTTGTCTGCTGCAGCATCGTT
CTGTGTTGTCTCTGTCTGACTGTGTTTCTGTATTTGTCTGAAAATTAGCTCGACAAAGTTAAGTAATAGT
CCCTCTCTCCAAGCTCACTTACAGGCGGCCGCCATGCTCTGTTGCATGAGGCGGACTAAGCAGGTGGAAA
AAAACGATGAAGACCAAAAAATTATGGTGAGCAAGGGCGAGGAGCTGTTCACCGGGGTGGTGCCCATCCT
GGTCGAGCTGGACGGCGACGTAAACGGCCACAAGTTCAGCGTGTCCGGCGAGGGCGAGGGCGATGCCACC
TACGGCAAGCTGACCCTGAAGTTCATCTGCACCACCGGCAAGCTGCCCGTGCCCTGGCCCACCCTCGTGA
CCACCCTGACCTACGGCGTGCAGTGCTTCAGCCGCTACCCCGACCACATGAAGCAGCACGACTTCTTCAA
GTCCGCCATGCCCGAAGGCTACGTCCAGGAGCGCACCATCTTCTTCAAGGACGACGGCAACTACAAGACC
CGCGCCGAGGTGAAGTTCGAGGGCGACACCCTGGTGAACCGCATCGAGCTGAAGGGCATCGACTTCAAGG
AGGACGGCAACATCCTGGGGCACAAGCTGGAGTACAACTACAACAGCCACAACGTCTATATCATGGCCGA
CAAGCAGAAGAACGGCATCAAGGTGAACTTCAAGATCCGCCACAACATCGAGGACGGCAGCGTGCAGCTC
GCCGACCACTACCAGCAGAACACCCCCATCGGCGACGGCCCCGTGCTGCTGCCCGACAACCACTACCTGA
GCACCCAGTCCGCCCTGAGCAAAGACCCCAACGAGAAGCGCGATCACATGGTCCTGCTGGAGTTCGTGAC
CGCCGCCGGGATCACTCTCGGGTCATCATCAAGTGCTGTTAATACTCTTGTTGAGAGATGGAATGAAAAA
TACGCACAAGCATACCCCAATGTCTCCGCTAAGATAGATTATGACGACGAAATGGGAAGTAGCAGTAGCG
CCGAAGGTAGTAGAAACCAAGATTGGTTGTGAGAATTCGAGCATCTTACCGCCATTTATTCCCATATTTG
TTCTGTTTTTCTTGATTTGGGTATACATTTAAATGTTAATAAAACAAAATGGTGGGGCAATCATTTACAT
TTTATGGGATATGTAATTACTAGTTCAGGTGTATTGCCACAAGACAAACATGTTAAGAAACTTTCCCGTT
ATTTACGCTCTGTTCCTGTTAATCAACCTCTGGATTACAAAATTTGTGAAAGATTGACTGATATTCTTAA
CTATGTTGCTCCTTTTACGCTGTGTGGATATGCTGCTTTAATGCCTCTGTATCATGCTATTGCTTCCCGT
ACGGCTTTCGTTTTCTCCTCCTTGTATAAATCCTGGTTGCTGTCTCTTTATGAGGAGTTGTGGCCCGTTG
TCCGTCAACGTGGCGTGGTGTGCTCTGTGTTTGCTGACGCAACCCCCACTGGCTGGGGCATTGCCACCAC
CTGTCAACTCCTTTCTGGGACTTTCGCTTTCCCCCTCCCGATCGCCACGGCAGAACTCATCGCCGCCTGC
CTTGCCCGCTGCTGGACAGGGGCTAGGTTGCTGGGCACTGATAATTCCGTGGTGTTGTCGGGGAAGCTGA
CGTCCTTTCCATGGCTGCTCGCCTGTGTTGCCAACTGGATCCTGCGCGGGACGTCCTTCTGCTACGTCCC
TTCGGCTCTCAATCCAGCGGACCTCCCTTCCCGAGGCCTTCTGCCGGTTCTGCGGCCTCTCCCGCGTCTT
CGCTTTCGGCCTCCGACGAGTCGGATCTCCCTTTGGGCCGCCTCCCCGCCTGTTTCGCCTCGGCGTCCGG
TCCGTGTTGCTTGGTCGTCACCTGTGCAGAATTGCGAACCATGGATTCCACCGTGAACTTTGTCTCCTGG
CATGCAAATCGTCAACTTGGCATGCCAAGAATAATTCGGATCCAAGCTTAGGCCTGCTCGCTTTCTTGCT
GTCCCATTTCTATTAAAGGTTCCTTTGTTCCCTAAGTCCAACTACTAAACTGGGGGATATTATGAAGGGC
CTTGAGCATCTGGATTCTGCCTAGCGCTAAGCTTAACACGAGCCATAGATAGAATAAAAGATTTTATTTA
GTCTCCAGAAAAAGGGGGGAATGAAAGACCCCACCTGTAGGTTTGGCAAGCTAGCTTAAGTAACGCCATT
TTGCAAGGCATGGAAAATACATAACTGAGAATAGAGAAGTTCAGATCAAGGTTAGGAACAGAGAGACAGC
AGAATATGGGCCAAACAGGATATCTGTGGTAAGCAGTTCCTGCCCCGGCTCAGGGCCAAGAACAGTTGGA
ACAGCAGAATATGGGCCAAACAGGATATCTGTGGTAAGCAGTTCCTGCCCCGGCTCAGGGCCAAGAACAG
ATGGTCCCCAGATGCGGTCCCGCCCTCAGCAGTTTCTAGAGAACCATCAGATGTTTCCAGGGTGCCCCAA
GGACCTGAAATGACCCTGTGCCTTATTTGAACTAACCAATCAGTTCGCTTCTCGCTTCTGTTCGCGCGCT
TCTGCTCCCCGAGCTCAATAAAAGAGCCCACAACCCCTCACTCGGCGCGCCAGTCCTCCGATAGACTGCG
TCGCCCGGGTACCCGTGTTCTCAATAAACCCTCTTGCAGTTGCATCCGACTCGTGGTCTCGCTGTTCCTT
GGGAGGGTCTCCTCTGAGTGATTGACTGCCCACCTCGGGGGTCTTTCATTCTCGAGCAGCTTGGCGTAAT
CATGGTCATAGCTGTTTCCTGTGTGAAATTGTTATCCGCTCACAATTCCACACAACATACGAGCCGGAAG
CATAAAGTGTAAAGCCTGGGGTGCCTAATGAGTGAGCTAACTCACATTAATTGCGTTGCGCTCACTGCCC
GCTTTCCAGTCGGGAAACCTGTCGTGCCAGCTGCATTAATGAATCGGCCAACGCGCGGGGAGAGGCGGTT
TGCGTATTGGGCGCTCTTCCGCTCCCTCGCTCACTGACTCGCTGCGCTCGGTCGTTCGGCTGCGGCGAGC
GGTATCAGCTCACTCAAAGGCGGTAATACGGTTATCCACAGAATCAGGGGATAACGCAGGAAAGAACATG
TGAGCAAAAGGCCAGCAAAAGGCCAGGAACCGTAAAAAGGCCGCGTTGCTGGCGTTTTTCCATAGGCTCC
GCCCCCCTGACGAGCATCACAAAAATCGACGCTCAAGTCAGAGGTGGCGAAACCCGACAGGACTATAAAG
ATACCAGGCGTTTCCCCCTGGAAGCTCCCTCGTGCGCTCTCCTGTTCCGACCCTGCCGCTTACCGGATAC
CTGTCCGCCTTTCTCCCTTCGGGAAGCGTGGCGCTTTCTCATAGCTCACGCTGTAGGTATCTCAGTTCGG
TGTAGGTCGTTCGCTCCAAGCTGGGCTGTGTGCACGAACCCCCCGTTCAGCCCGACCGCTGCGCCTTATC
CGGTAACTATCGTCTTGAGTCCAACCCGGTAAGACACGACTTATCGCCACTGGCAGCAGCCACTGGTAAC
AGGATTAGCAGAGCGAGGTATGTAGGCGGTGCTACAGAGTTCTTGAAGTGGTGGCCTAACTACGGCTACA
CTAGAAGAACAGTATTTGGTATCTGCGCTCTGCTGAAGCCAGTTACCTTCGGAAAAAGAGTTGGTAGCTC
TTGATCCGGCAAACAAACCACCGCTGGTAGCGGTGGTTTTTTTGTTTGCAAGCAGCAGATTACGCGCAGA
AAAAAAGGATCTCAAGAAGATCCTTTGATCTTTTCTACGGGGTCTGACGCTCAGTGGAACGAAAACTCAC
GTTAAGGGATTTTGGTCATGAGATTATCAAAAAGGATCTTCACCTAGATCCTTTTAAATTAAAAATGAAG
TTTTAAATCAATCTAAAGTATATATGAGTAAACTTGGTCTGACAGTTACCAATGCTTAATCAGTGAGGCA
CCTATCTCAGCGATCTGTCTATTTCGTTCATCCATAGTTGCCTGACTCCCCGTCGTGTAGATAACTACGA
TACGGGAGGGCTTACCATCTGGCCCCAGTGCTGCAATGATACCGCGAGACCCACGCTCACCGGCTCCAGA
TTTATCAGCAATAAACCAGCCAGCCGGAAGGGCCGAGCGCAGAAGTGGTCCTGCAACTTTATCCGCCTCC
ATCCAGTCTATTAATTGTTGCCGGGAAGCTAGAGTAAGTAGTTCGCCAGTTAATAGTTTGCGCAACGTTG
TTGCCATTGCTACAGGCATCGTGGTGTCACGCTCGTCGTTTGGTATGGCTTCATTCAGCTCCGGTTCCCA
ACGATCAAGGCGAGTTACATGATCCCCCATGTTGTGCAAAAAAGCGGTTAGCTCCTTCGGTCCTCCGATC
GTTGTCAGAAGTAAGTTGGCCGCAGTGTTATCACTCATGGTTATGGCAGCACTGCATAATTCTCTTACTG
TCATGCCATCCGTAAGATGCTTTTCTGTGACTGGTGAGTACTCAACCAAGTCATTCTGAGAATAGTGTAT
GCGGCGACCGAGTTGCTCTTGCCCGGCGTCAATACGGGATAATACCGCGCCACATAGCAGAACTTTAAAA
GTGCTCATCATTGGAAAACGTTCTTCGGGGCGAAAACTCTCAAGGATCTTACCGCTGTTGAGATCCAGTT
CGATGTAACCCACTCGTGCACCCAACTGATCTTCAGCATCTTTTACTTTCACCAGCGTTTCTGGGTGAGC
AAAAACAGGAAGGCAAAATGCCGCAAAAAAGGGAATAAGGGCGACACGGAAATGTTGAATACTCATACTC
TTCCTTTTTCAATATTATTGAAGCATTTATCAGGGTTATTGTCTCATGAGCGGATACATATTTGAATGTA
TTTAGAAAAATAAACAAATAGGGGTTCCGCGCACATTTCCCCGAAAAGTGCCACCTGACGTCTAAGAAAC
CATTATTATCATGACATTAACCTATAAAAATAGGCGTATCACGAGGCCCTTTCGTCTCGCGCGTTTCGGT
GATGACGGTGAAAACCTCTGACACATGCAGCTCCCGGAGACGGTCACAGCTTGTCTGTAAGCGGATGCCG
GGAGCAGACAAGCCCGTCAGGGCGCGTCAGCGGGTGTTGGCGGGTGTCGGGGCTGGCTTAACTATGCGGC
ATCAGAGCAGATTGTACTGAGAGTGCACCATATGCGGTGTGAAATACCGCACAGATGCGTAAGGAGAAAA
TACCGCATCAGGCGCCATTCGCCATTCAGGCTGCGCAACTGTTGGGAAGGGCGATCGGTGCGGGCCTCTT
CGCTATTACGCCAGCTGGCGAAAGGGGGATGTGCTGCAAGGCGATTAAGTTGGGTAACGCCAGGGTTTTC
CCAGTCACGACGTTGTAAAACGACGGCCAGTGAATTAGTACTCTAGCTTAAGTAACGCCATTTTGCAAGG
CATGGAAAATACATAACTGAGAATAGAGAAGTTCAGATCAAGGTTAGGAACAGAGAGACAGCAGAATATG
GGCCAAACAGGATATCTGTGGTAAGCAGTTCCTGCCCCGGCTCAGGGCCAAGAACAGTTGGAACAGCAGA
ATATGGGCCAAACAGGATATCTGTGGTAAGCAGTTCCTGCCCCGGCTCAGGGCCAAGAACAGATGGTCCC
CAGATGCGGTCCCGCCCTCAGCAGTTTCTAGAGAACCATCAGATGTTTCCAGGGTGCCCCAAGGACCTGA
AATGACCCTGTGCCTTATTTGAACTAACCAATCAGTTCGCTTCTCGCTTCTGTTCGCGCGCTTCTGCTCC
CCGAGCTCAATAAAAGAGCCCACAACCCCTCACTCGGCGCGCCAGTCCTCCGATAGACTGCGTCGCCCGG
GTACCCGTATTCCCAATAAAGCCTCTTGCTGTTTGCATCCGAATCGTGGACTCGCTGATCC
Features (pLannotate 1.2.2; 23 found; start..end, strand, type, name):
      1..52      +  LTR            5' LTR (fragment): 5' long terminal repeat from murine embryonic stem cell virus
    191..292     +  ncRNA          Gammaretro CES: Accession: RF00374 - Gammaretrovirus core encapsidation signal
    332..535     +  CDS            GGAG_MLVAV (fragment): Experimental evidence at protein level: Swiss-Prot protein existence level 1. Plays a role in viral particle release. Presumably acts by facilitating the fission of the virion bud at the cell surface (PubMed:17267509, PubMed:22828015). May prevent the antiviral activity of murine APOBEC3 (PubMed:25505062, PubMed:23671100, PubMed:20702647). From AKV murine leukemia virus (AKR (endogenous) murine leukemia virus).
    561..586     +  misc_feature   pol region (fragment): Moloney murine leukemia virus (MMLV) pol region containing the splice acceptor site
    594..653     +  CDS            Gap43 (fragment): NEUM_RAT - Experimental evidence at protein level: Swiss-Prot protein existence level 1. This protein is associated with nerve growth. It is a major component of the motile 'growth cones' that form the tips of elongating axons. Plays a role in axonal and dendritic filopodia induction (By similarity). From Rattus norvegicus (Rat).
    654..1352    +  CDS            EGFP: EGFP is a basic (constitutively fluorescent) green fluorescent protein published in 1996, derived from Aequorea victoria. It is reported to be a rapidly-maturing weak dimer with moderate acid sensitivity.
   1365..1469    +  CDS            hly (fragment): TACY_LISMO - Also known as hlyA, lisA. Experimental evidence at protein level: Swiss-Prot protein existence level 1. A cholesterol-dependent pore-forming toxin, which is a major virulence factor required for the escape of bacteria from phagosomal vacuoles and entry into the host cytosol. After binding to target membranes, the protein undergoes a major conformation change, leading to its insertion in the host membrane and formation of an oligomeric pore complex. Listeriolysin O activates mitogen-activated protein (MAP) kinase activity in host cells, most likely as a result of the permeabilizati
   1510..1569    +  CDS            S (fragment): HBSAG_WHV6 - Experimental evidence at transcript level: Swiss-Prot protein existence level 2. The middle envelope protein plays an important role in the budding of the virion. It is involved in the induction of budding in a nucleocapsid independent way. In this process the majority of envelope proteins bud to form subviral lipoprotein particles of 22 nm of diameter that do not contain a nucleocapsid (By similarity). From Woodchuck hepatitis B virus (isolate w64/pWS23) (WHV).
   1701..2104    +  misc_feature   WPRE: woodchuck hepatitis virus posttranscriptional regulatory element
   2111..2407    +  CDS            X (fragment): X_WHV1 - Experimental evidence at protein level: Swiss-Prot protein existence level 1. Multifunctional protein that plays a role in silencing host antiviral defenses and promoting viral transcription. Does not seem to be essential for HBV infection. May be directly involved in development of cirrhosis and liver cancer (hepatocellular carcinoma). Most of cytosolic activities involve modulation of cytosolic calcium. The effect on apoptosis is controversial depending on the cell types in which the studies have been conducted. May induce apoptosis by localizing in mitochondria and causing loss of
   2436..2543    +  polyA_signal   β-globin poly(A) (fragment): human β-globin polyadenylation signal
   2610..3200    +  LTR            LTR: long terminal repeat from Moloney murine leukemia virus
   3249..3265    -  protein_bind   lac operator: The lac repressor binds to the lac operator to inhibit transcription in E. coli. This inhibition can be relieved by adding lactose or isopropyl-β-D-thiogalactopyranoside (IPTG). lac repressor encoded by lacI
   3273..3303    -  promoter       lac promoter: promoter for the E. coli lac operon
   3318..3339    -  protein_bind   CAP binding site: CAP binding activates transcription in the presence of cAMP. E. coli catabolite activator protein
   3352..3444    -  CDS            lacI (fragment): lac repressor; lacI; The lac repressor binds to the lac operator to inhibit transcription in E. coli. This inhibition can be relieved by adding lactose or isopropyl-β-D-thiogalactopyranoside (IPTG).
   3627..4215    -  rep_origin     ori: high-copy-number ColE1/pMB1/pBR322/pUC origin of replication
   4386..5246    -  CDS            AmpR: β-lactamase; bla; confers resistance to ampicillin, carbenicillin, and related antibiotics
   5247..5351    -  promoter       AmpR promoter: bla
   5446..5481    +  CDS            rop (fragment): Rop protein, which maintains plasmids at low copy number; rop
   5583..5682    +  misc_feature   bom (fragment): basis of mobility region from pBR322
   5688..5845    -  CDS            lacZα (fragment): LacZα fragment of β-galactosidase; lacZ fragment
   5853..6357    +  LTR            LTR (fragment): long terminal repeat from Moloney murine leukemia virus
