[The description below was written by a language model from this plasmid's Addgene catalogue record and pLannotate feature annotations shown in this document.]
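Description:
pMP71-mGFP-LLO-mPMEL is a gammaretroviral transfer vector built on the MP71 backbone, catalogued as a mammalian expression plasmid. It is propagated in E. coli through a high-copy ColE1/pUC-type origin and selected with ampicillin via the β-lactamase gene. Leftover lac promoter/operator, lacZα, lacI, rop and bom fragments are cloning-vector remnants with no evident role in the payload. The retroviral portion is bounded by murine leukemia virus-type long terminal repeats. The 5' LTR spans the plasmid's numbering origin and has similarity to murine embryonic stem cell virus. It is followed by the gammaretrovirus core encapsidation signal, a short gag-region fragment and a small pol-derived segment carrying a splice acceptor. Together these allow the LTR-driven genomic RNA to be packaged into particles when gag, pol and env are supplied in trans. No internal promoter is annotated, so expression of the insert appears to depend on the 5' LTR.

The payload is a single fusion reading frame. An N-terminal fragment of rat Gap43 provides the palmitoylation signal that tethers EGFP to membranes. A fragment of Listeria monocytogenes listeriolysin O (hly) follows, corresponding to the LLO190 epitope. The record states that a murine PMEL epitope is also fused at the C terminus, although the feature table does not annotate it separately. Downstream lies a WPRE, which enhances transcript stability and expression. The adjacent woodchuck hepatitis virus S and X hits probably reflect flanking sequence of that element. A β-globin poly(A) fragment precedes the 3' LTR. According to the associated publication title, the construct belongs to work on a cancer vaccine in which genetically modified T cells deliver antigens to lymphoid tissues. Here it serves as a fluorescently trackable, membrane-anchored model antigen.
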