Addgene plasmid #174608: pMP71-mGFP-LLO-mPMEL
Purpose: expresses palmitoylated GFP with a C terminal fusion of the LLO190 epitope and the murine hPMEL epitope
Depositing lab: Stanley Riddell. Depositing organization: Fred Hutchinson Cancer Center. Publication: A therapeutic cancer vaccine delivers antigens and adjuvants to lymphoid tissues using genetically modified T cells. Veatch JR, Singhi N, Srivastava S, Szeto JL, Jesernig B, Stull SM, Fitzgibbon M, Sarvothama M, Yechan-Gunja S, James SE, Riddell SR. J Clin Invest. 2021 Aug 16;131(16):e144195. doi: 10.1172/JCI144195. PubMed 34396986.
Backbone
  Vector backbone: mp71
  Vector type: Mammalian Expression
Growth in bacteria
  Bacterial resistance: Ampicillin, 100 μg/mL
  Growth temperature: 37°C
  Growth strain: DH5alpha
  Copy number: Unknown
Gene/Insert
  Gene/Insert name: membrane GFP fused to LLO and mouse PMEL antigen
Terms and licenses: Academic/Nonprofit Terms; Industry Terms: Not Available to Industry
How to cite: pMP71-mGFP-LLO-mPMEL was a gift from Stanley Riddell (Addgene plasmid # 174608 ; http://n2t.net/addgene:174608 ; RRID:Addgene_174608)
